>Addgene plasmid #52912 | AaHsp70Bb-1696-FFluc | depositor full sequence | sequence record 82590 | AaHsp70Bb-1696-FFluc sequence 6415 bps
CGTTCTTCGGGGCGAAAACTCTCAAGGATCTTACCGCTGTTGAGATCCAGTTCGATGTAACCCACTCGTG
CACCCAACTGATCTTCAGCATCTTTTACTTTCACCAGCGTTTCTGGGTGAGCAAAAACAGGAAGGCAAAA
TGCCGCAAAAAAGGGAATAAGGGCGACACGGAAATGTTGAATACTCATACTCTTCCTTTTTCAATATTAT
TGAAGCATTTATCAGGGTTATTGTCTCATGAGCGGATACATATTTGAATGTATTTAGAAAAATAAACAAA
TAGGGGTTCCGCGCACATTTCCCCGAAAAGTGCCACCTG
[124 nt withheld, positions 320-443]
C
[91 nt withheld, positions 445-535]
A
[49 nt withheld, positions 537-585]
CCTTTGACGTTGGAGTCCACGTTCTTT
[37 nt withheld, positions 613-649]
ACCCTATCTCGGTCTATTCTTTTGATTTATAAGGGATTTTGCCGATTTCGGCCTATTGGTTAAAAAATGA
GCTGATTTAACAAAAATTTAACGCGAATTTTAACAAAATATTAACGCTTACAATTTGCCATTCGCCATTC
AGGCTGCGCAACTGTTGGGAAGGGCGATCGGTGCGGGCCTCTTCGCTATTACGCCAGCCCAAGCTACCAT
GATAAGTAAGTAATATTAAGGTACGGGAGGTACTTGGAGCGGCCGCAATAAAATATCTTTATTTTCATTA
CATCTGTGTGTTGGTTTTTTGTGTGAATCGATAGTACTAACATACGCTCTCCATCAAAACAAAACGAAAC
AAAACAAACTAGCAAAATAGGCTGTCCCCAGTGCAAGTGCAGGTGCCAGAACATTTCTCTATCGATAGGT
ACCGAGCTCTTACGCGACTAGATTTGAGTGGCATCAAATTTTATTTTACCATTTGCAGCAATCCCCTGGT
AGTTCTCTACATAATGAACAAAATATTCTTTAAGTTTGTTGGCGTTCGTCTAATCTAATTGTGATAAAGT
CGAGAACATACATTTACATTTTGCTTCCAACTATTATATGTTTCACTGCCATTGAATCTTCGTCTGCAGA
CCTAAAAATGTAAGAGTTAATAATCATTGGTAATAGGGCGAGTGGATATGATAAATTTTTTGGAAGCTTT
TTCCTTATTTTTAAAAGGAAGATATCAAGGTAACCGATATAACCAACCGATATTAATCAAACCATTAAAA
AAACATCGGTGAATCACTTCGAAGCAGTTTACGTTGGCAAAGTACTAGAGAGATACATATTTCCAAAATA
TGAAGCTGAACGATGAATCAAAACAAACTTTACGAAGGCGCGCATGAGCACGACAATAACAACACGCACA
CTCACACATACTAGAATGCGGCCGAATCTTCTTGATGTTTCTGCTTGACGAAAGATGCGGTCCTCTTTAG
ACTGGTTCATTTATCGAATGCTGGATAATCTATTGACAAATTAAGAAAAATGAGGTAAATTTTATGAGAA
TAATTGATTGTAACAATGACTTAATCATAAATCTTCGAGCTGTTTAGTGGAACACCTATAAGTAAATGAA
AACCCGAATTCAGTACTATACCATTTAATTCCATAAGAGTTTGTATCCTTTGACAGATACCCGTATGTCG
ACCTCAACTGTAAGGCCGTCTTCAGTGTTGTAAATTCGGGTTTTCATTTACTTACTCAATTACTTAAGTT
TTTCAGACTCTGAAGATCAACGACAGACAATTCAATAAAACTTGTATTTTTTTTTTTTTTTGCTAAACGT
AACTCATACTTAATAAAATTGTCATCTAAACCAACATAAAACTTGTCTTTTGGGCTAGCAACGACTCTAT
CAAATAAAAATCAATTTCAATTTTGATAATAAATCTATATATTGCCATACTTTGATTACAGTATACAAGG
GTTTATTCATATATTTCATAACGCTAAAAATGGTCATTTTTGATACCCACACACCCCCTTGTAATGCATT
TTGCATGGATATTTTTTAAATTTTGTATGAGCTGTAACATCTTAAGAACACTCACCCACCCCCTTCAGCG
TTATGAAATTTGTAAATGGGCTCCAATAGTTTCGAATGAAGCTCGCAACTATGACACTGACTCATCAGTT
AATGGTAGCCTGTTTCCATGAACCAGTCTAATCGACCCTACAAACGCACCAGCTTGTGCGTAAATGTGAC
CCGTCGAAAAGTGGAGACGCATCGAAATCGTTCGAGCAATTCGCACACGAAACTACTCGAACACTTGTGG
AAAGCACTCGAATTTTCTAGATCTGCTCGTTTCCACTATATAAGCGCCCGATTCGAGCAGCTCTCGTCAT
AACAGTTCAAACAAGAGAACGAATCACAAGCAAGAGCAATAAAGCGCCAAAACGCAAATCTACGCAAGTG
AAAAGCAAATTTTAACGTGAAACAAGTTAAAACAGTGAAATAAGTGAATACAGTGAAAAAGTGTATTATT
TCGAATCAAAAAGTGTTAAACATCAGTACAAAAGCAAAAATGTCCATGGAAGACGCCAAAAACATAAAGA
AAGGCCCGGCGCCATTCTATCCGCTGGAAGATGGAACCGCTGGAGAGCAACTGCATAAGGCTATGAAGAG
ATACGCCCTGGTTCCTGGAACAATTGCTTTTACAGATGCACATATCGAGGTGGACATCACTTACGCTGAG
TACTTCGAAATGTCCGTTCGGTTGGCAGAAGCTATGAAACGATATGGGCTGAATACAAATCACAGAATCG
TCGTATGCAGTGAAAACTCTCTTCAATTCTTTATGCCGGTGTTGGGCGCGTTATTTATCGGAGTTGCAGT
TGCGCCCGCGAACGACATTTATAATGAACGTGAATTGCTCAACAGTATGGGCATTTCGCAGCCTACCGTG
GTGTTCGTTTCCAAAAAGGGGTTGCAAAAAATTTTGAACGTGCAAAAAAAGCTCCCAATCATCCAAAAAA
TTATTATCATGGATTCTAAAACGGATTACCAGGGATTTCAGTCGATGTACACGTTCGTCACATCTCATCT
ACCTCCCGGTTTTAATGAATACGATTTTGTGCCAGAGTCCTTCGATAGGGACAAGACAATTGCACTGATC
ATGAACTCCTCTGGATCTACTGGTCTGCCTAAAGGTGTCGCTCTGCCTCATAGAACTGCCTGCGTGAGAT
TCTCGCATGCCAGAGATCCTATTTTTGGCAATCAAATCATTCCGGATACTGCGATTTTAAGTGTTGTTCC
ATTCCATCACGGTTTTGGAATGTTTACTACACTCGGATATTTGATATGTGGATTTCGAGTCGTCTTAATG
TATAGATTTGAAGAAGAGCTGTTTCTGAGGAGCCTTCAGGATTACAAGATTCAAAGTGCGCTGCTGGTGC
CAACCCTATTCTCCTTCTTCGCCAAAAGCACTCTGATTGACAAATACGATTTATCTAATTTACACGAAAT
TGCTTCTGGTGGCGCTCCCCTCTCTAAGGAAGTCGGGGAAGCGGTTGCCAAGAGGTTCCATCTGCCAGGT
ATCAGGCAAGGATATGGGCTCACTGAGACTACATCAGCTATTCTGATTACACCCGAGGGGGATGATAAAC
CGGGCGCGGTCGGTAAAGTTGTTCCATTTTTTGAAGCGAAGGTTGTGGATCTGGATACCGGGAAAACGCT
GGGCGTTAATCAAAGAGGCGAACTGTGTGTGAGAGGTCCTATGATTATGTCCGGTTATGTAAACAATCCG
GAAGCGACCAACGCCTTGATTGACAAGGATGGATGGCTACATTCTGGAGACATAGCTTACTGGGACGAAG
ACGAACACTTCTTCATCGTTGACCGCCTGAAGTCTCTGATTAAGTACAAAGGCTATCAGGTGGCTCCCGC
TGAATTGGAATCCATCTTGCTCCAACACCCCAACATCTTCGACGCAGGTGTCGCAGGTCTTCCCGACGAT
GACGCCGGTGAACTTCCCGCCGCCGTTGTTGTTTTGGAGCACGGAAAGACGATGACGGAAAAAGAGATCG
TGGATTACGTCGCCAGTCAAGTAACAACCGCGAAAAAGTTGCGCGGAGGAGTTGTGTTTGTGGACGAAGT
ACCGAAAGGTCTTACCGGAAAACTCGACGCAAGAAAAATCAGAGAGATCCTCATAAAGGCCAAGAAGGGC
GGAAAGATCGCCGTGTAATTCTAGAGTCGGGGCGGCCGGCCGCTTCGAGCAGACATGATAAGATACATTG
ATGAGTTTGGACAAACCACAACTAGAATGCAGTGAAAAAAATGCTTTATTTGTGAAATTTGTGATGCTAT
TGCTTTATTTGTAACCATTATAAGCTGCAATAAACAAGTTAACAACAACAATTGCATTCATTTTATGTTT
CAGGTTCAGGGGGAGGTGTGGGAGGTTTTTTAAAGCAAGTAAAACCTCTACAAATGTGGTAAAATCGATA
AGGATCGGGCGCGCCACTAGTAGGCCTGGATCCGTCGACCGATGCCCTTGAGAGCCTTCAACCCAGTCAG
CTCCTTCCGGTGGGCGCGGGGCATGACTATCGTCGCCGCACTTATGACTGTCTTCTTTATCATGCAACTC
GTAGGACAGGTGCCGGCAGCGCTCTTCCGCTTCCTCGCTCACTGACTCGCTGCGCTCGGTCGTTCGGCTG
CGGCGAGCGGTATCAGCTCACTCAAAGGCGGTAATACGGTTATCCACAGAATCAGGGGATAACGCAGGAA
AGAACATGTGAGCAAAAGGCCAGCAAAAGGCCAGGAACCGTAAAAAGGCCGCGTTGCTGGCGTTTTTCCA
TAGGCTCCGCCCCCCTGACGAGCATCACAAAAATCGACGCTCAAGTCAGAGGTGGCGAAACCCGACAGGA
CTATAAAGATACCAGGCGTTTCCCCCTGGAAGCTCCCTCGTGCGCTCTCCTGTTCCGACCCTGCCGCTTA
CCGGATACCTGTCCGCCTTTCTCCCTTCGGGAAGCGTGGCGCTTTCTCATAGCTCACGCTGTAGGTATCT
CAGTTCGGTGTAGGTCGTTCGCTCCAAGCTGGGCTGTGTGCACGAACCCCCCGTTCAGCCCGACCGCTGC
GCCTTATCCGGTAACTATCGTCTTGAGTCCAACCCGGTAAGACACGACTTATCGCCACTGGCAGCAGCCA
CTGGTAACAGGATTAGCAGAGCGAGGTATGTAGGCGGTGCTACAGAGTTCTTGAAGTGGTGGCCTAACTA
CGGCTACACTAGAAGAACAGTATTTGGTATCTGCGCTCTGCTGAAGCCAGTTACCTTCGGAAAAAGAGTT
GGTAGCTCTTGATCCGGCAAACAAACCACCGCTGGTAGCGGTGGTTTTTTTGTTTGCAAGCAGCAGATTA
CGCGCAGAAAAAAAGGATCTCAAGAAGATCCTTTGATCTTTTCTACGGGGTCTGACGCTCAGTGGAACGA
AAACTCACGTTAAGGGATTTTGGTCATGAGATTATCAAAAAGGATCTTCACCTAGATCCTTTTAAATTAA
AAATGAAGTTTTAAATCAATCTAAAGTATATATGAGTAAACTTGGTCTGACAGTTACCAATGCTTAATCA
GTGAGGCACCTATCTCAGCGATCTGTCTATTTCGTTCATCCATAGTTGCCTGACTCCCCGTCGTGTAGAT
AACTACGATACGGGAGGGCTTACCATCTGGCCCCAGTGCTGCAATGATACCGCGAGACCCACGCTCACCG
GCTCCAGATTTATCAGCAATAAACCAGCCAGCCGGAAGGGCCGAGCGCAGAAGTGGTCCTGCAACTTTAT
CCGCCTCCATCCAGTCTATTAATTGTTGCCGGGAAGCTAGAGTAAGTAGTTCGCCAGTTAATAGTTTGCG
CAACGTTGTTGCCATTGCTACAGGCATCGTGGTGTCACGCTCGTCGTTTGGTATGGCTTCATTCAGCTCC
GGTTCCCAACGATCAAGGCGAGTTACATGATCCCCCATGTTGTGCAAAAAAGCGGTTAGCTCCTTCGGTC
CTCCGATCGTTGTCAGAAGTAAGTTGGCCGCAGTGTTATCACTCATGGTTATGGCAGCACTGCATAATTC
TCTTACTGTCATGCCATCCGTAAGATGCTTTTCTGTGACTGGTGAGTACTCAACCAAGTCATTCTGAGAA
TAGTGTATGCGGCGACCGAGTTGCTCTTGCCCGGCGTCAATACGGGATAATACCGCGCCACATAGCAGAA
CTTTAAAAGTGCTCATCATTGGAAAA
Features (pLannotate 1.2.2; 11 found; start..end, strand, type, name):
    189..293     -  promoter       AmpR promoter: bla
    320..748     +  rep_origin     f1 ori (sequence partly withheld): f1 bacteriophage origin of replication; arrow indicates direction of (+) strand synthesis
    780..847     -  CDS            lacZα (fragment): LacZα fragment of β-galactosidase; lacZ fragment
    906..954     +  polyA_signal   poly(A) signal: synthetic polyadenylation signal
    968..1059    +  misc_feature   pause site: RNA polymerase II transcriptional pause signal from the human α2 globin gene
   2725..4377    +  CDS            luciferase: firefly luciferase; luc+; enhanced luc+ version of the luciferase gene
   4418..4539    -  polyA_signal   SV40 poly(A) signal: SV40 polyadenylation signal
   4562..4630    -  CDS            large T antigen (fragment): large T antigen from SV40 (simian virus 40)
   4672..4804    +  CDS            TcR (fragment): tetracycline efflux protein; tet; confers resistance to tetracycline
   4984..5572    -  rep_origin     ori: high-copy-number ColE1/pMB1/pBR322/pUC origin of replication
   5743..188     -  CDS            AmpR (across the origin): β-lactamase; bla; confers resistance to ampicillin, carbenicillin, and related antibiotics
