[The description below was written by a language model from this plasmid's Addgene catalogue record and pLannotate feature annotations shown in this document.]
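Description:
AaHsp70Bb-1696-FFluc is a luciferase reporter plasmid built on the Promega pGL3 backbone, in which upstream regulatory sequence from the Aedes aegypti heat shock protein 70 gene hsp70Bb is placed in front of firefly luciferase. The mosquito fragment, recorded as about 1.9 kb and named for its 1696 endpoint, was inserted by restriction cloning between MluI (destroyed in the process) and NcoI (retained). The annotation tool did not recognise it, but it corresponds to the unannotated stretch lying between the backbone's upstream transcriptional insulating elements and the reporter. It directly precedes the enhanced luc+ coding sequence, which is followed by an SV40 polyadenylation signal. Upstream of the promoter, a synthetic poly(A) signal and an RNA polymerase II pause site from the human α2 globin gene limit read-through transcription from the backbone, so luciferase output reflects activity of the cloned promoter rather than spurious plasmid transcription.

The plasmid is maintained in E. coli through a high-copy ColE1/pUC-type origin and selected with ampicillin via the β-lactamase gene and its native promoter. An f1 origin is also present, which allows single-stranded DNA production. Small annotated fragments of lacZα, SV40 large T antigen and a tetracycline resistance gene are non-functional backbone remnants. The construct serves to measure the basal and presumably heat-inducible activity of this mosquito hsp70 promoter in transfection-type reporter assays, as part of a study characterising Ae. aegypti hsp70 genes. The record does not specify the cell type or assay conditions. The catalogue lists a total size of 6,650 bp, whereas the deposited full sequence is 6,415 nt, a discrepancy the record does not explain.
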