Addgene plasmid #52912: AaHsp70Bb-1696-FFluc
Purpose: Ae aegypti hsp70Bb promoter driving firefly luciferase
Depositing lab: Zach Adelman. Depositing organization: Virginia Polytechnic Institute and State University. Publication: Identification and characterization of heat shock 70 genes in Aedes aegypti (Diptera: Culicidae). Gross TL, Myles KM, Adelman ZN. J Med Entomol. 2009 May;46(3):496-504. PubMed 19496419.
Backbone
  Vector backbone: pGL3
  Backbone manufacturer: Promega
  Backbone size w/o insert (bp): 4773
  Total vector size (bp): 6650
  Vector type: Luciferase
Growth in bacteria
  Bacterial resistance: Ampicillin, 100 μg/mL
  Growth temperature: 37°C
  Growth strain: XL1 Blue
  Copy number: Unknown
Gene/Insert
  Gene/Insert name: Aa Hsp70B-1696
  Species: Aedes aegypti
  Insert size (bp): 1872
  Promoter: Aa Hsp70B-1696
  Cloning method: Restriction Enzyme; 5′ cloning site MluI (destroyed during cloning); 3′ cloning site NcoI (not destroyed)
  Sequencing primers: 5′ ataggctgtccccagtgcaagt; 3′ tttcatagcttctgccaaccgaacgg
Terms and licenses: Academic/Nonprofit Terms; Industry Terms: Not Available to Industry
How to cite: AaHsp70Bb-1696-FFluc was a gift from Zach Adelman (Addgene plasmid # 52912 ; http://n2t.net/addgene:52912 ; RRID:Addgene_52912)
