>Addgene plasmid #52912 | AaHsp70Bb-1696-FFluc | addgene partial sequence | sequence record 86015 | RVprimer3 5'-CTAGCAAAATAGGCTGTCCC-3'
CATTTCTCTATCGATAGGTACCGAGCTCTTACGCGACTAGATTTGAGTGGCATCAAATTTTATTTTACCA
TTTGCAGCAATCCCCTGGTAGTTCTCTACATAATGAACAAAATATTCTTTAAGTTTGTTGGCGTTCGTCT
AATCTAATTGTGATAAAGTCGAGAACATACATTTACATTTTGCTTCCAACTATTATATGTTTCACTGCCA
TTGAATCTTCGTCTGCAGACCTAAAAATGTAAGAGTTAATAATCATTGGTAATAGGGCGAGTGGATATGA
TAAATTTTTTGGAAGCTTTTTCCTTATTTTTAAAAGGAAGATATCAAGGTAACCGATATAACCAACCGAT
ATTAATCAAACCATTAAAAAAACATCGGTGAATCACTTCGAAGCAGTTTACGTTGGCAAAGTACTAGAGA
GATACATATTTCCAAAATATGAAGCTGAACGATGAATCAAAACAAACTTTACGAAGGCGCGCATGAGCAC
GACAATAACAACACGCACACTCACACATACTAGAATGCGGCCGAATCTTCTTGATGTTTCTGCTTGACGA
AAGATGCGGTCCTCTTTAGACTGGTTCATTTATCGAATGCTGGATAATCTATTGACAAATTAAGAAAAAT
GAGGTAAATTTTATGAGAATAATTGATTGTAACAATGACTTAATCATAAATCTTCGAGCTGTTTAGTGGA
ACACCTATAAGTAAATGAAAACCCGAATTCAGTACTATACCATTTAATTCCATAAGAGTTTGTATCCTTT
GACAGATACCCGTATGTCGACCTCAACTGTAAGGCCGTCTTCAGTGTTGTAAATTCGGGTTTTCATTTAC
TTACTCAATTACTTAAGTTT
