>Addgene plasmid #52912 | AaHsp70Bb-1696-FFluc | addgene partial sequence | sequence record 89660 | LucNRev 5'-CCTTATGCAGTTGCTCTCC-3'
GGACATTTTTGCTTTTGTACTGATGTTTAACACTTTTTGATTCGAAATAATACACTTTTTCACTGTATTC
ACTTATTTCACTGTTTTAACTTGTTTCACGTTAAAATTTGCTTTTCACTTGCGTAGATTTGCGTTTTGGC
GCTTTATTGCTCTTGCTTGTGATTCGTTCTCTTGTTTGAACTGTTATGACGAGAGCTGCTCGAATCGGGC
GCTTATATAGTGGAAACGAGCAGATCTAGAAAATTCGAGTGCTTTCCACAAGTGTTCGAGTAGTTTCGTG
TGCGAATTGCTCGAACGATTTCGATGCGTCTCCACTTTTCGACGGGTCACATTTACGCACAAGCTGGTGC
GTTTGTAGGGTCGATTAGACTGGTTCATGGAAACAGGCTACCATTAACTGATGAGTCAGTGTCATAGTTG
CGAGCTTCATTCGAAACTATTGGAGCCCATTTACAAATTTCATAACGCTGAAGGGGGTGGGTGAGTGTTC
TTAAGATGTTACAGCTCATACAAAATTTAAAAAATATCCATGCAAAATGCATTACAAGGGGGTGTGTGGG
TATCAAAAATGACCATTTTTAGCGTTATGAAATATATGAATAAACCCTTGTATACTGTAATCAAAGTATG
GCAATATATAGATTTATTATCAAAATTGAAATTGATTTTTATTTGATAGAGTCGTTGCTAGCCCAAAAGA
CAAGTTTTATGTTGGTTTAGATGACAATTTTATTAAGTATGAGTTACGTTTAGCAAAAAAAAAAAAAAAT
ACAAGTTTTATTGAATTGTCTGTCGTTGATCTTCAGAGTCTGAA
